>Addgene plasmid #143596 | TFORF2641 | addgene full sequence | sequence record 391416 | Addgene NGS Result
TTAATGTAGTCTTATGCAATACTCTTGTAGTCTTGCAACATGGTAACGATGAGTTAGCAACATGCCTTAC
AAGGAGAGAAAAAGCACCGTGCATGCCGATTGGTGGAAGTAAGGTGGTACGATCGTGCCTTATTAGGAAG
GCAACAGACGGGTCTGACATGGATTGGACGAACCACTGAATTGCCGCATTGCAGAGATATTGTATTTAAG
TGCCTAGCTCGATACATAAACGGGTCTCTCTGGTTAGACCAGATCTGAGCCTGGGAGCTCTCTGGCTAAC
TAGGGAACCCACTGCTTAAGCCTCAATAAAGCTTGCCTTGAGTGCTTCAAGTAGTGTGTGCCCGTCTGTT
GTGTGACTCTGGTAACTAGAGATCCCTCAGACCCTTTTAGTCAGTGTGGAAAATCTCTAGCAGTGGCGCC
CGAACAGGGACTTGAAAGCGAAAGGGAAACCAGAGGAGCTCTCTCGACGCAGGACTCGGCTTGCTGAAGC
GCGCACGGCAAGAGGCGAGGGGCGGCGACTGGTGAGTACGCCAAAAATTTTGACTAGCGGAGGCTAGAAG
GAGAGAGATGGGTGCGAGAGCGTCAGTATTAAGCGGGGGAGAATTAGATCGCGATGGGAAAAAATTCGGT
TAAGGCCAGGGGGAAAGAAAAAATATAAATTAAAACATATAGTATGGGCAAGCAGGGAGCTAGAACGATT
CGCAGTTAATCCTGGCCTGTTAGAAACATCAGAAGGCTGTAGACAAATACTGGGACAGCTACAACCATCC
CTTCAGACAGGATCAGAAGAACTTAGATCATTATATAATACAGTAGCAACCCTCTATTGTGTGCATCAAA
GGATAGAGATAAAAGACACCAAGGAAGCTTTAGACAAGATAGAGGAAGAGCAAAACAAAAGTAAGACCAC
CGCACAGCAAGCGGCCGCTGATCTTCAGACCTGGAGGAGGAGATATGAGGGACAATTGGAGAAGTGAATT
ATATAAATATAAAGTAGTAAAAATTGAACCATTAGGAGTAGCACCCACCAAGGCAAAGAGAAGAGTGGTG
CAGAGAGAAAAAAGAGCAGTGGGAATAGGAGCTTTGTTCCTTGGGTTCTTGGGAGCAGCAGGAAGCACTA
TGGGCGCAGCGTCAATGACGCTGACGGTACAGGCCAGACAATTATTGTCTGGTATAGTGCAGCAGCAGAA
CAATTTGCTGAGGGCTATTGAGGCGCAACAGCATCTGTTGCAACTCACAGTCTGGGGCATCAAGCAGCTC
CAGGCAAGAATCCTGGCTGTGGAAAGATACCTAAAGGATCAACAGCTCCTGGGGATTTGGGGTTGCTCTG
GAAAACTCATTTGCACCACTGCTGTGCCTTGGAATGCTAGTTGGAGTAATAAATCTCTGGAACAGATTTG
GAATCACACGACCTGGATGGAGTGGGACAGAGAAATTAACAATTACACAAGCTTAATACACTCCTTAATT
GAAGAATCGCAAAACCAGCAAGAAAAGAATGAACAAGAATTATTGGAATTAGATAAATGGGCAAGTTTGT
GGAATTGGTTTAACATAACAAATTGGCTGTGGTATATAAAATTATTCATAATGATAGTAGGAGGCTTGGT
AGGTTTAAGAATAGTTTTTGCTGTACTTTCTATAGTGAATAGAGTTAGGCAGGGATATTCACCATTATCG
TTTCAGACCCACCTCCCAACCCCGAGGGGACCCATGCATTGCATCTCAATTAGTCAGCAACCAGGTGTGG
AAAGTCCCCAGGCTCCCCAGCAGGCAGAAGTATGCAAAGCATGCGTCTCAATTAGTCAGCAACCATAGTC
CCGCCCCTAACTCCGCCCATCCCGCCCCTAACTCCGCCCAGTTCCGCCCATTCTCCGCCCCATGGCTGAC
TAATTTTTTTTATTTATGCAGAGGCCGAGGCCGCCTCGGCCTCTGAGCTATTCCAGAAGTAGTGAGGAGG
CTTTTTTGGAGGCCTAGGCTTTTGCAAAAAGCTTTCTAGAGGTACCACCGGAGCTTACCATGACCGAGTA
CAAGCCCACGGTGCGCCTCGCCACCCGCGACGACGTCCCCAGGGCCGTACGCACCCTCGCCGCCGCGTTC
GCCGACTACCCCGCCACGCGCCACACCGTCGATCCGGACCGCCACATCGAGCGGGTCACCGAGCTGCAAG
AACTCTTCCTCACGCGCGTCGGGCTCGACATCGGCAAGGTGTGGGTCGCGGACGACGGCGCCGCCGTGGC
GGTCTGGACCACGCCGGAGAGCGTCGAAGCGGGGGCGGTGTTCGCCGAGATCGGCCCGCGCATGGCCGAG
TTGAGCGGTTCCCGGCTGGCCGCGCAGCAACAGATGGAAGGCCTCCTGGCGCCGCACCGGCCCAAGGAGC
CCGCGTGGTTCCTGGCCACCGTCGGCGTCTCGCCCGACCACCAGGGCAAGGGTCTGGGCAGCGCCGTCGT
GCTCCCCGGAGTGGAGGCGGCCGAGCGCGCCGGGGTGCCCGCCTTCCTGGAGACCTCCGCGCCCCGCAAC
CTCCCCTTCTACGAGCGGCTCGGCTTCACCGTCACCGCCGACGTCGAGGTGCCCGAAGGACCGCGCACCT
GGTGCATGACCCGCAAGCCCGGTGCCAGTTAACGAATTCTAGATCTTGAGACAAATGGCAGTATTCATCC
ACAATTTTAAAAGAAAAGGGGGGATTGGGGGGTACAGTGCAGGGGAAAGAATAGTAGACATAATAGCAAC
AGACATACAAACTAAAGAATTACAAAAACAAATTACAAAAATTCAAAATTTTCGGGTTTATTACAGGGAC
AGCAGAGATCCACTTTGGCGCCGGCTCGAGGCCTGCAGGTGCAAAGATGGATAAAGTTTTAAACAGAGAG
GAATCTTTGCAGCTAATGGACCTTCTAGGTCTTGAAAGGAGTGGGAATTGGCTCCGGTGCCCGTCAGTGG
GCAGAGCGCACATCGCCCACAGTCCCCGAGAAGTTGGGGGGAGGGGTCGGCAATTGAACCGGTGCCTAGA
GAAGGTGGCGCGGGGTAAACTGGGAAAGTGATGTCGTGTACTGGCTCCGCCTTTTTCCCGAGGGTGGGGG
AGAACCGTATATAAGTGCAGTAGTCGCCGTGAACGTTCTTTTTCGCAACGGGTTTGCCGCCAGAACACAG
GTAAGTGCCGTGTGTGGTTCCCGCGGGCCTGGCCTCTTTACGGGTTATGGCCCTTGCGTGCCTTGAATTA
CTTCCACCTGGCTGCAGTACGTGATTCTTGATCCCGAGCTTCGGGTTGGAAGTGGGTGGGAGAGTTCGAG
GCCTTGCGCTTAAGGAGCCCCTTCGCCTCGTGCTTGAGTTGAGGCCTGGCCTGGGCGCTGGGGCCGCCGC
GTGCGAATCTGGTGGCACCTTCGCGCCTGTCTCGCTGCTTTCGATAAGTCTCTAGCCATTTAAAATTTTT
GATGACCTGCTGCGACGCTTTTTTTCTGGCAAGATAGTCTTGTAAATGCGGGCCAAGATCTGCACACTGG
TATTTCGGTTTTTGGGGCCGCGGGCGGCGACGGGGCCCGTGCGTCCCAGCGCACATGTTCGGCGAGGCGG
GGCCTGCGAGCGCGGCCACCGAGAATCGGACGGGGGTAGTCTCAAGCTGGCCGGCCTGCTCTGGTGCCTG
GCCTCGCGCCGCCGTGTATCGCCCCGCCCTGGGCGGCAAGGCTGGCCCGGTCGGCACCAGTTGCGTGAGC
GGAAAGATGGCCGCTTCCCGGCCCTGCTGCAGGGAGCTCAAAATGGAGGACGCGGCGCTCGGGAGAGCGG
GCGGGTGAGTCACCCACACAAAGGAAAAGGGCCTTTCCGTCCTCAGCCGTCGCTTCATGTGACTCCACGG
AGTACCGGGCGCCGTCCAGGCACCTCGATTAGTTCTCGAGCTTTTGGAGTACGTCGTCTTTAGGTTGGGG
GGAGGGGTTTTATGCGATGGAGTTTCCCCACACTGAGTGGGTGGAGACTGAAGTTAGGCCAGCTTGGCAC
TTGATGTAATTCTCCTTGGAATTTGCCCTTTTTGAGTTTGGATCTTGGTTCATTCTCAAGCCTCAGACAG
TGGTTCAAAGTTTTTTTCTTCCATTTCAGGTGTCGTGAGGCTAGCACCGCCACCATGACCACGCTGGCCG
GCGCTGTGCCCAGGATGATGCGGCCGGGCCCGGGGCAGAACTACCCGCGTAGCGGGTTCCCGCTGGAAGT
GTCCACTCCCCTCGGCCAGGGCCGCGTCAACCAGCTCGGCGGTGTTTTTATCAACGGCAGGCCGCTGCCC
AACCACATCCGCCACAAGATCGTGGAGATGGCCCACCACGGCATCCGGCCCTGCGTCATCTCGCGCCAGC
TGCGCGTGTCCCACGGCTGCGTCTCCAAGATCCTGTGCAGGTACCAGGAGACTGGCTCCATACGTCCTGG
TGCCATCGGCGGCAGCAAGCCCAAGCAGGTGACAACGCCTGACGTGGAGAAGAAAATTGAGGAATACAAA
AGAGAGAACCCGGGCATGTTCAGCTGGGAAATCCGAGACAAATTACTCAAGGACGCGGTCTGTGATCGAA
ACACCGTGCCGTCAGTGAGTTCCATCAGCCGCATCCTGAGAAGTAAATTCGGGAAAGGTGAAGAGGAGGA
GGCCGACTTGGAGAGGAAGGAGGCAGAGGAAAGCGAGAAGAAGGCCAAACACAGCATCGACGGCATCCTG
AGCGAGCGAGCCTCAGCACCCCAATCAGATGAAGGCTCTGATATTGACTCTGAACCAGATTTACCACTAA
AGAGGAAACAGCGCAGAAGCCGAACCACCTTCACAGCAGAACAGCTGGAGGAACTGGAGCGTGCTTTTGA
GAGAACTCATTACCCTGACATTTATACTAGGGAGGAACTGGCCCAGAGGGCGAAGCTCACCGAGGCCCGA
GTACAGGTCTGGTTTAGCAACCGCCGTGCAAGATGGAGGAAGCAAGCTGGGGCCAATCAACTGATGGCTT
TCAACCATCTCATTCCCGGGGGGTTCCCTCCCACTGCCATGCCGACCTTGCCAACGTACCAGCTGTCGGA
GACCTCTTACCAGCCCACATCTATTCCACAAGCTGTGTCAGATCCCAGCAGCACCGTTCACAGACCTCAA
CCGCTTCCTCCAAGCACTGTACACCAAAGCACGATTCCTTCCAACCCAGACAGCAGCTCTGCCTACTGCC
TCCCCAGCACCAGGCATGGATTTTCCAGCTATACAGACAGCTTTGTGCCTCCGTCGGGGCCCTCCAACCC
CATGAACCCCACCATTGGCAATGGCCTCTCACCTCAGGTAATGGGACTCCTGACCAACCACGGTGGGGTA
CCTCATCAGCCCCAGACTGATTACGCGCTCTCCCCTCTCACCGGGGGTCTGGAACCTACCACCACGGTGT
CGGCCAGCTGCAGTCAGAGACTAGACCATATGAAGAGCTTGGACAGTCTGCCAACATCTCAGTCCTACTG
TCCACCCACCTATAGCACCACAGGCTACAGTATGGACCCTGTCACAGGCTACCAATATGGGCAGTATGGA
CAAAGTGCCTTTCATTATCTCAAGCCAGATATCGCTTGGTTTCAAATCCTTTTGAACACGTTCGACAAAA
GCAGTGGAGAAGAGGAAGACCTGGAGCAATAGTAATGAACTAGTCCGTAACTTGAAAGTATTTCGATTTC
TTGGCTTTATATATCTTGTGGAAAGGACGACTCGGCCCTCTACCGGATCGGGTAACGCGTTAAGTCGACA
ATCAACCTCTGGATTACAAAATTTGTGAAAGATTGACTGGTATTCTTAACTATGTTGCTCCTTTTACGCT
ATGTGGATACGCTGCTTTAATGCCTTTGTATCATGCTATTGCTTCCCGTATGGCTTTCATTTTCTCCTCC
TTGTATAAATCCTGGTTGCTGTCTCTTTATGAGGAGTTGTGGCCCGTTGTCAGGCAACGTGGCGTGGTGT
GCACTGTGTTTGCTGACGCAACCCCCACTGGTTGGGGCATTGCCACCACCTGTCAGCTCCTTTCCGGGAC
TTTCGCTTTCCCCCTCCCTATTGCCACGGCGGAACTCATCGCCGCCTGCCTTGCCCGCTGCTGGACAGGG
GCTCGGCTGTTGGGCACTGACAATTCCGTGGTGTTGTCGGGGAAATCATCGTCCTTTCCTTGGCTGCTCG
CCTGTGTTGCCACCTGGATTCTGCGCGGGACGTCCTTCTGCTACGTCCCTTCGGCCCTCAATCCAGCGGA
CCTTCCTTCCCGCGGCCTGCTGCCGGCTCTGCGGCCTCTTCCGCGTCTTCGCCTTCGCCCTCAGACGAGT
CGGATCTCCCTTTGGGCCGCCTCCCCGCGTCGACTTTAAGACCAATGACTTACAAGGCAGCTGTAGATCT
TAGCCACTTTTTAAAAGAAAAGGGGGGACTGGAAGGGCTAATTCACTCCCAACGAAGACAAGATCTGCTT
TTTGCTTGTACTGGGTCTCTCTGGTTAGACCAGATCTGAGCCTGGGAGCTCTCTGGCTAACTAGGGAACC
CACTGCTTAAGCCTCAATAAAGCTTGCCTTGAGTGCTTCAAGTAGTGTGTGCCCGTCTGTTGTGTGACTC
TGGTAACTAGAGATCCCTCAGACCCTTTTAGTCAGTGTGGAAAATCTCTAGCAGTACGTATAGTAGTTCA
TGTCATCTTATTATTCAGTATTTATAACTTGCAAAGAAATGAATATCAGAGAGTGAGAGGAACTTGTTTA
TTGCAGCTTATAATGGTTACAAATAAAGCAATAGCATCACAAATTTCACAAATAAAGCATTTTTTTCACT
GCATTCTAGTTGTGGTTTGTCCAAACTCATCAATGTATCTTATCATGTCTGGCTCTAGCTATCCCGCCCC
TAACTCCGCCCATCCCGCCCCTAACTCCGCCCAGTTCCGCCCATTCTCCGCCCCATGGCTGACTAATTTT
TTTTATTTATGCAGAGGCCGAGGCCGCCTCGGCCTCTGAGCTATTCCAGAAGTAGTGAGGAGGCTTTTTT
GGAGGCCTAGGGACGTACCCAATTCGCCCTATAGTGAGTCGTATTACGCGCGCTCACTGGCCGTCGTTTT
ACAACGTCGTGACTGGGAAAACCCTGGCGTTACCCAACTTAATCGCCTTGCAGCACATCCCCCTTTCGCC
AGCTGGCGTAATAGCGAAGAGGCCCGCACCGATCGCCCTTCCCAACAGTTGCGCAGCCTGAATGGCGAAT
GGG
[124 nt withheld, positions 7214-7337]
C
[91 nt withheld, positions 7339-7429]
A
[49 nt withheld, positions 7431-7479]
CCTTTGACGTTGGAGTCCACGTTCTTT
[37 nt withheld, positions 7507-7543]
ACCCTATCTCGGTCTATTCTTTTGATTTATAAGGGATTTTGCCGATTTCGGCCTATTGGTTAAAAAATGA
GCTGATTTAACAAAAATTTAACGCGAATTTTAACAAAATATTAACGCTTACAATTTAGGTGGCACTTTTC
GGGGAAATGTGCGCGGAACCCCTATTTGTTTATTTTTCTAAATACATTCAAATATGTATCCGCTCATGAG
ACAATAACCCTGATAAATGCTTCAATAATATTGAAAAAGGAAGAGTATGAGTATTCAACATTTCCGTGTC
GCCCTTATTCCCTTTTTTGCGGCATTTTGCCTTCCTGTTTTTGCTCACCCAGAAACGCTGGTGAAAGTAA
AAGATGCTGAAGATCAGTTGGGTGCACGAGTGGGTTACATCGAACTGGATCTCAACAGCGGTAAGATCCT
TGAGAGTTTTCGCCCCGAAGAACGTTTTCCAATGATGAGCACTTTTAAAGTTCTGCTATGTGGCGCGGTA
TTATCCCGTATTGACGCCGGGCAAGAGCAACTCGGTCGCCGCATACACTATTCTCAGAATGACTTGGTTG
AGTACTCACCAGTCACAGAAAAGCATCTTACGGATGGCATGACAGTAAGAGAATTATGCAGTGCTGCCAT
AACCATGAGTGATAACACTGCGGCCAACTTACTTCTGACAACGATCGGAGGACCGAAGGAGCTAACCGCT
TTTTTGCACAACATGGGGGATCATGTAACTCGCCTTGATCGTTGGGAACCGGAGCTGAATGAAGCCATAC
CAAACGACGAGCGTGACACCACGATGCCTGTAGCAATGGCAACAACGTTGCGCAAACTATTAACTGGCGA
ACTACTTACTCTAGCTTCCCGGCAACAATTAATAGACTGGATGGAGGCGGATAAAGTTGCAGGACCACTT
CTGCGCTCGGCCCTTCCGGCTGGCTGGTTTATTGCTGATAAATCTGGAGCCGGTGAGCGTGGGTCTCGCG
GTATCATTGCAGCACTGGGGCCAGATGGTAAGCCCTCCCGTATCGTAGTTATCTACACGACGGGGAGTCA
GGCAACTATGGATGAACGAAATAGACAGATCGCTGAGATAGGTGCCTCACTGATTAAGCATTGGTAACTG
TCAGACCAAGTTTACTCATATATACTTTAGATTGATTTAAAACTTCATTTTTAATTTAAAAGGATCTAGG
TGAAGATCCTTTTTGATAATCTCATGACCAAAATCCCTTAACGTGAGTTTTCGTTCCACTGAGCGTCAGA
CCCCGTAGAAAAGATCAAAGGATCTTCTTGAGATCCTTTTTTTCTGCGCGTAATCTGCTGCTTGCAAACA
AAAAAACCACCGCTACCAGCGGTGGTTTGTTTGCCGGATCAAGAGCTACCAACTCTTTTTCCGAAGGTAA
CTGGCTTCAGCAGAGCGCAGATACCAAATACTGTTCTTCTAGTGTAGCCGTAGTTAGGCCACCACTTCAA
GAACTCTGTAGCACCGCCTACATACCTCGCTCTGCTAATCCTGTTACCAGTGGCTGCTGCCAGTGGCGAT
AAGTCGTGTCTTACCGGGTTGGACTCAAGACGATAGTTACCGGATAAGGCGCAGCGGTCGGGCTGAACGG
GGGGTTCGTGCACACAGCCCAGCTTGGAGCGAACGACCTACACCGAACTGAGATACCTACAGCGTGAGCT
ATGAGAAAGCGCCACGCTTCCCGAAGGGAGAAAGGCGGACAGGTATCCGGTAAGCGGCAGGGTCGGAACA
GGAGAGCGCACGAGGGAGCTTCCAGGGGGAAACGCCTGGTATCTTTATAGTCCTGTCGGGTTTCGCCACC
TCTGACTTGAGCGTCGATTTTTGTGATGCTCGTCAGGGGGGCGGAGCCTATGGAAAAACGCCAGCAACGC
GGCCTTTTTACGGTTCCTGGCCTTTTGCTGGCCTTTTGCTCACATGTTCTTTCCTGCGTTATCCCCTGAT
TCTGTGGATAACCGTATTACCGCCTTTGAGTGAGCTGATACCGCTCGCCGCAGCCGAACGACCGAGCGCA
GCGAGTCAGTGAGCGAGGAAGCGGAAGAGCGCCCAATACGCAAACCGCCTCTCCCCGCGCGTTGGCCGAT
TCATTAATGCAGCTGGCACGACAGGTTTCCCGACTGGAAAGCGGGCAGTGAGCGCAACGCAATTAATGTG
AGTTAGCTCACTCATTAGGCACCCCAGGCTTTACACTTTATGCTTCCGGCTCGTATGTTGTGTGGAATTG
TGAGCGGATAACAATTTCACACAGGAAACAGCTATGACCATGATTACGCCAAGCGCGCAATTAACCCTCA
CTAAAGGGAACAAAAGCTGGAGCTGCAAGC
Features (pLannotate 1.2.2; 31 found; start..end, strand, type, name):
      5..231     +  promoter       RSV promoter: Rous sarcoma virus enhancer/promoter
    232..412     +  LTR            5' LTR (truncated): truncated 5' long terminal repeat (LTR) from HIV-1
    459..584     +  misc_feature   HIV-1 Ψ: packaging signal of human immunodeficiency virus type 1
    568..931     +  CDS            HIV-1 gag (fragment): gag protein from human immunodeficiency virus 1; gag
   1077..1310    +  misc_feature   RRE: The Rev response element (RRE) of HIV-1 allows for Rev-dependent mRNA export from the nucleus to the cytoplasm.
   1687..1713    +  CDS            Rev (fragment): human immunodeficiency virus 1 (HIV-1) Rev protein; rev; enhances nuclear export of unspliced and incompletely spliced viral mRNAs
   1720..1743    +  promoter       SV40 promoter (fragment): SV40 early promoter
   1744..1815    +  promoter       SV40 promoter (fragment): SV40 enhancer and early promoter
   1839..1974    +  rep_origin     SV40 ori: SV40 origin of replication
   2020..2616    +  CDS            PuroR (fragment): puromycin N-acetyltransferase; pac from Streptomyces; confers resistance to puromycin
   2665..2782    +  misc_feature   cPPT/CTS: central polypurine tract and central termination sequence of HIV-1
   2847..2913    +  CDS            small t antigen (fragment): SV40 (simian virus 40) small t antigen
   2920..4098    +  promoter       EF-1α promoter: strong constitutive promoter for human elongation factor EF-1α
   4115..5536    +  CDS            PAX3: PAX3_HUMAN - Also known as HUP2. Experimental evidence at protein level: Swiss-Prot protein existence level 1. Transcription factor that may regulate cell proliferation, migration and apoptosis. Involved in neural development and myogenesis. Transcriptional activator of MITF, acting synergistically with SOX10 (PubMed:21965087). From Homo sapiens (Human).
   5645..5698    +  promoter       U6 promoter (fragment): RNA polymerase III promoter for human U6 snRNA
   5740..6328    +  misc_feature   WPRE: woodchuck hepatitis virus posttranscriptional regulatory element
   6379..6398    +  misc_feature   cPPT/CTS (fragment): central polypurine tract and central termination sequence of HIV-1
   6400..6633    +  LTR            3' LTR (ΔU3): self-inactivating 3' long terminal repeat (LTR) from HIV-1
   6711..6832    +  polyA_signal   SV40 poly(A) signal: SV40 polyadenylation signal
   6872..7007    +  rep_origin     SV40 ori: SV40 origin of replication
   7028..7046    -  promoter       T7 promoter: promoter for bacteriophage T7 RNA polymerase
   7054..7209    +  CDS            lacZα (fragment): LacZα fragment of β-galactosidase; lacZ fragment
   7214..7642    +  rep_origin     f1 ori (sequence partly withheld): f1 bacteriophage origin of replication; arrow indicates direction of (+) strand synthesis
   7695..7799    +  promoter       AmpR promoter: bla
   7800..8660    +  CDS            AmpR: β-lactamase; bla; confers resistance to ampicillin, carbenicillin, and related antibiotics
   8831..9419    +  rep_origin     ori: high-copy-number ColE1/pMB1/pBR322/pUC origin of replication
   9602..9694    +  CDS            lacI (fragment): lac repressor; lacI; The lac repressor binds to the lac operator to inhibit transcription in E. coli. This inhibition can be relieved by adding lactose or isopropyl-β-D-thiogalactopyranoside (IPTG).
   9707..9728    +  protein_bind   CAP binding site: CAP binding activates transcription in the presence of cAMP. E. coli catabolite activator protein
   9743..9773    +  promoter       lac promoter: promoter for the E. coli lac operon
   9781..9797    +  protein_bind   lac operator: The lac repressor binds to the lac operator to inhibit transcription in E. coli. This inhibition can be relieved by adding lactose or isopropyl-β-D-thiogalactopyranoside (IPTG). lac repressor encoded by lacI
   9842..9860    +  promoter       T3 promoter: promoter for bacteriophage T3 RNA polymerase
