[The description below was written by a language model from this plasmid's Addgene catalogue record and pLannotate feature annotations shown in this document.]
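Description:
TFORF2641 is a lentiviral mammalian expression plasmid built on the pLX_TRC317 backbone from the Broad Institute Genetic Perturbation Platform. It carries the human transcription factor PAX3 as a synthesized open reading frame, and the sequenced record is 9,883 nt. In bacteria it is maintained through a high-copy ColE1/pUC-type origin and selected with ampicillin via the β-lactamase gene. An f1 origin and remnants of a lac/T7/T3 cloning region also sit in the backbone. The depositor notes that the plasmid can recombine during propagation, as is common for LTR-containing vectors.

The viral portion has a third-generation, self-inactivating layout. An RSV promoter drives a truncated HIV-1 5' LTR, followed by the Ψ packaging signal with a gag fragment, the Rev response element, a cPPT/CTS element and a ΔU3 3' LTR with a downstream SV40 polyadenylation signal. Two expression units lie between the LTRs. An SV40 early promoter/origin region precedes the puromycin N-acetyltransferase gene, which allows selection of transduced cells. The EF-1α promoter drives constitutive expression of the PAX3 coding sequence, and a WPRE downstream enhances transcript stability and expression.

According to the record, each construct in this collection also carries a unique 24-bp barcode, but the barcode is not annotated as a separate feature in the table. The catalogued insert size exceeds the annotated PAX3 CDS, so the insert presumably includes flanking sequence. The short U6 promoter fragment annotated after the ORF is only a partial match. The plasmid belongs to a barcoded transcription factor ORF library for overexpression and for pooled screens of directed differentiation, in which barcode readout identifies the factor delivered to each cell.
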