Addgene plasmid #143596: TFORF2641
Purpose: Lentiviral vector for overexpressing transcription factor ORFs with unique 24-bp barcodes. Barcodes facilitate identification of transcription factors in pooled screens.
Depositing lab: Feng Zhang. Depositing organization: Broad Institute. Publication: A transcription factor atlas of directed differentiation. Joung J, Ma S, Tay T, Geiger-Schuller KR, Kirchgatterer PC, Verdine VK, Guo B, Arias-Garcia MA, Allen WE, Singh A, Kuksenko O, Abudayyeh OO, Gootenberg JS, Fu Z, Macrae RK, Buenrostro JD, Regev A, Zhang F. Cell. 2023 Jan 5;186(1):209-229.e26. doi: 10.1016/j.cell.2022.11.026. PubMed 36608654.
Backbone
  Vector backbone: pLX_TRC317
  Backbone manufacturer: Broad Institute Genetic Perturbation Platform
  Backbone size w/o insert (bp): 8264
  Vector type: Mammalian Expression, Lentiviral
  Selectable markers: Puromycin
Growth in bacteria
  Bacterial resistance: Ampicillin, 100 μg/mL
  Growth temperature: 37°C
  Growth strain: NEB Stable
  Copy number: High Copy
Gene/Insert
  Gene/Insert name: PAX3
  Species: H. sapiens (human)
  Insert size (bp): 1619
  Entrez Gene: PAX3 (a.k.a. CDHS, HUP2, PAX-3, WS1, WS3)
  Promoter: EF1a
  Cloning method: Unknown
  Sequencing primers: 5′ GGGTGGAGACTGAAGTTAGGCCAG; 3′ CACATAGCGTAAAAGGAGCAACATAG
Terms and licenses: Academic/Nonprofit Terms; Industry Terms: Not Available to Industry
Depositor comments: NM_181459,ENST00000392069 . The transcription factor ORF portion of this plasmid was synthesized by Genewiz. Please test multiple small colonies in case of plasmid recombination. To make this collection available in a timely manner, a portion of this collection was not fully sequenced by Addgene. If an Addgene verified full plasmid sequence is not available, please contact us prior to placing an order to request the full sequence.
How to cite: TFORF2641 was a gift from Feng Zhang (Addgene plasmid # 143596 ; http://n2t.net/addgene:143596 ; RRID:Addgene_143596)
