>Addgene plasmid #143596 | TFORF2641 | depositor partial sequence | sequence record 282918 | Insert
ACCGCCACCATGACCACGCTGGCCGGCGCTGTGCCCAGGATGATGCGGCCGGGCCCGGGGCAGAACTACC
CGCGTAGCGGGTTCCCGCTGGAAGTGTCCACTCCCCTCGGCCAGGGCCGCGTCAACCAGCTCGGCGGTGT
TTTTATCAACGGCAGGCCGCTGCCCAACCACATCCGCCACAAGATCGTGGAGATGGCCCACCACGGCATC
CGGCCCTGCGTCATCTCGCGCCAGCTGCGCGTGTCCCACGGCTGCGTCTCCAAGATCCTGTGCAGGTACC
AGGAGACTGGCTCCATACGTCCTGGTGCCATCGGCGGCAGCAAGCCCAAGCAGGTGACAACGCCTGACGT
GGAGAAGAAAATTGAGGAATACAAAAGAGAGAACCCGGGCATGTTCAGCTGGGAAATCCGAGACAAATTA
CTCAAGGACGCGGTCTGTGATCGAAACACCGTGCCGTCAGTGAGTTCCATCAGCCGCATCCTGAGAAGTA
AATTCGGGAAAGGTGAAGAGGAGGAGGCCGACTTGGAGAGGAAGGAGGCAGAGGAAAGCGAGAAGAAGGC
CAAACACAGCATCGACGGCATCCTGAGCGAGCGAGCCTCAGCACCCCAATCAGATGAAGGCTCTGATATT
GACTCTGAACCAGATTTACCACTAAAGAGGAAACAGCGCAGAAGCCGAACCACCTTCACAGCAGAACAGC
TGGAGGAACTGGAGCGTGCTTTTGAGAGAACTCATTACCCTGACATTTATACTAGGGAGGAACTGGCCCA
GAGGGCGAAGCTCACCGAGGCCCGAGTACAGGTCTGGTTTAGCAACCGCCGTGCAAGATGGAGGAAGCAA
GCTGGGGCCAATCAACTGATGGCTTTCAACCATCTCATTCCCGGGGGGTTCCCTCCCACTGCCATGCCGA
CCTTGCCAACGTACCAGCTGTCGGAGACCTCTTACCAGCCCACATCTATTCCACAAGCTGTGTCAGATCC
CAGCAGCACCGTTCACAGACCTCAACCGCTTCCTCCAAGCACTGTACACCAAAGCACGATTCCTTCCAAC
CCAGACAGCAGCTCTGCCTACTGCCTCCCCAGCACCAGGCATGGATTTTCCAGCTATACAGACAGCTTTG
TGCCTCCGTCGGGGCCCTCCAACCCCATGAACCCCACCATTGGCAATGGCCTCTCACCTCAGGTAATGGG
ACTCCTGACCAACCACGGTGGGGTACCTCATCAGCCCCAGACTGATTACGCGCTCTCCCCTCTCACCGGG
GGTCTGGAACCTACCACCACGGTGTCGGCCAGCTGCAGTCAGAGACTAGACCATATGAAGAGCTTGGACA
GTCTGCCAACATCTCAGTCCTACTGTCCACCCACCTATAGCACCACAGGCTACAGTATGGACCCTGTCAC
AGGCTACCAATATGGGCAGTATGGACAAAGTGCCTTTCATTATCTCAAGCCAGATATCGCTTGGTTTCAA
ATCCTTTTGAACACGTTCGACAAAAGCAGTGGAGAAGAGGAAGACCTGGAGCAATAGTAATGAACTAGTC
CGTAACTTGAAAGTATTTCGATTTCTTGGCTTTATATATCTTGTGGAAAGGACGACTCGGCCCTCTACCG
GATCGGGTA
