>Addgene plasmid #143596 | TFORF2641 | depositor partial sequence | sequence record 282919 | Barcode
CTCGGCCCTCTACCGGATCGGGTA
